Addgene plasmid #104910: BB3cK_pGAP_23*_pPFK300_Cas9
Purpose: hCas9 under control of pPFK300 for direct cloning of HH-sgRNA-HDV PCR products for episomal expression in P. pastoris and selection on G418
Depositing lab: Brigitte Gasser. Depositing organization: Universitaet fur Bodenkultur Wien (BOKU-WIEN). Publication: CRISPR/Cas9-Mediated Homology-Directed Genome Editing in Pichia pastoris. Gassler T, Heistinger L, Mattanovich D, Gasser B, Prielhofer R. Methods Mol Biol. 2019;1923:211-225. doi: 10.1007/978-1-4939-9024-5_9. PubMed 30737742.
Backbone
  Vector backbone: Episomal ARS/CEN Backbone
  Vector type: Yeast Expression, CRISPR
  Selectable markers: Neomycin (select with G418)
Growth in bacteria
  Bacterial resistance: Kanamycin, 50 μg/mL
  Growth temperature: 37°C
  Growth strain: DH5alpha
  Copy number: High Copy
Gene/Insert 1
  Gene/Insert name: HH - FS23 linker - HDV
  Cloning method: Restriction Enzyme; 5′ cloning site BbsI (not destroyed); 3′ cloning site BbsI (not destroyed)
  Sequencing primers: 5′ pGAP fw
Gene/Insert 2
  Gene/Insert name: human codon-optimized hcas9 sequence fused to a nuclear localization signal (NLS) (alt name: hcas9)
  Species: H. sapiens (human); Streptococcus pyogenes, Pichia pastoris
  Insert size (bp): 4140
Resource information
  A portion of this plasmid was derived from a plasmid made by: The original Cas9 sequence was taken from from DiCarlo et al., (Addgene ID 43802). Reference: DiCarlo JE, Norville JE, Mali P, Rios X, Aach J, Church GM. 2013. Genome engineering in Saccharomyces cerevisiae using CRISPR-Cas systems. Nucleic Acids Res 41:4336-43.
Terms and licenses: Academic/Nonprofit Terms; Industry Terms: Not Available to Industry
Depositor comments: Additional Publication: Prielhofer, R. etal (2017) BMC Syst Biol. 11,123 (PMID:29221460)
How to cite: BB3cK_pGAP_23*_pPFK300_Cas9 was a gift from Brigitte Gasser (Addgene plasmid # 104910 ; http://n2t.net/addgene:104910 ; RRID:Addgene_104910)
