[The description below was written by a language model from this plasmid's Addgene catalogue record and the feature table of its GenBank file.]
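Description:
BB3cK_pGAP_23*_pPFK300_Cas9 is an 8.3 kb episomal yeast expression and CRISPR vector for genome editing in Pichia pastoris. It is maintained in E. coli at high copy through a ColE1/pUC-type origin. In yeast it persists extrachromosomally through a CEN/ARS element, annotated as S. cerevisiae CEN6 fused to an autonomously replicating sequence. A single kanMX cassette, consisting of the aminoglycoside phosphotransferase gene between the Ashbya gossypii TEF promoter and terminator, serves both hosts, giving kanamycin resistance in bacteria and G418 resistance in yeast.

The plasmid carries two expression units. The first is driven by the P. pastoris GAP (glyceraldehyde-3-phosphate dehydrogenase) promoter and holds a placeholder described as a hammerhead ribozyme, FS23 linker and HDV ribozyme, flanked by retained BbsI sites. This placeholder is not annotated in the feature table. It is meant to be replaced directly with a PCR product encoding a guide RNA between the two ribozymes. Because the GAP promoter is an RNA polymerase II promoter, self-cleavage by the flanking ribozymes trims the transcript to release a guide with defined ends. The second unit expresses a human codon-optimised Streptococcus pyogenes Cas9 fused at its C-terminus to the SV40 nuclear localisation signal and terminated by the S. cerevisiae CYC1 terminator. According to the catalogue entry it is controlled by pPFK300, although this promoter is also unannotated and presumably lies in the unlabelled region upstream of the Cas9 coding sequence. The Cas9 sequence derives from an earlier S. cerevisiae CRISPR plasmid.

The construct thus provides nuclease and guide from one plasmid, and the associated publication applies it to homology-directed genome editing in P. pastoris.
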