LOCUS       Exported 8327 bp ds-DNA circular SYN 12-MAY-2021
DEFINITION  hCas9 under control of pPFK300 for direct cloning of HH-sgRNA-HDV
            PCR products for episomal expression in P. pastoris and selection on
            G418.
ACCESSION   .
VERSION     .
KEYWORDS    BB3cK_pGAP_23*_pPFK300_Cas9
SOURCE      synthetic DNA construct
  ORGANISM  synthetic DNA construct
REFERENCE   1 (bases 1 to 8327)
  AUTHORS   Gassler T, Heistinger L, Mattanovich D, Gasser B, Prielhofer R.
  TITLE     CRISPR/Cas9-mediated homology directed genome editing in Pichia
            pastoris
  JOURNAL   (2018) In Press
REFERENCE   2 (bases 1 to 8327)
  AUTHORS   .
  TITLE     Direct Submission
  JOURNAL   Exported May 12, 2021 from SnapGene Server 1.1.58
            http://www.snapgene.com
FEATURES             Location/Qualifiers
     source          1..8327
                     /organism="synthetic DNA construct"
                     /mol_type="other DNA"
     rep_origin      complement(70..658)
                     /direction=LEFT
                     /label=ori
                     /note="high-copy-number ColE1/pMB1/pBR322/pUC origin of
                     replication"
     primer_bind     complement(150..169)
                     /label=pBR322ori-F
                     /note="pBR322 origin, forward primer"
     promoter        745..1221
                     /label=GAP promoter
                     /note="promoter for Pichia pastoris
                     glyceraldehyde-3-phosphate dehydrogenase"
     CDS             1988..6091
                     /codon_start=1
                     /product="Cas9 (Csn1) endonuclease from the Streptococcus
                     pyogenes Type II CRISPR/Cas system"
                     /label=Cas9
                     /note="generates RNA-guided double strand breaks in DNA"
                     /translation="MDKKYSIGLDIGTNSVGWAVITDEYKVPSKKFKVLGNTDRHSIKK
                     NLIGALLFDSGETAEATRLKRTARRRYTRRKNRICYLQEIFSNEMAKVDDSFFHRLEES
                     FLVEEDKKHERHPIFGNIVDEVAYHEKYPTIYHLRKKLVDSTDKADLRLIYLALAHMIK
                     FRGHFLIEGDLNPDNSDVDKLFIQLVQTYNQLFEENPINASGVDAKAILSARLSKSRRL
                     ENLIAQLPGEKKNGLFGNLIALSLGLTPNFKSNFDLAEDAKLQLSKDTYDDDLDNLLAQ
                     IGDQYADLFLAAKNLSDAILLSDILRVNTEITKAPLSASMIKRYDEHHQDLTLLKALVR
                     QQLPEKYKEIFFDQSKNGYAGYIDGGASQEEFYKFIKPILEKMDGTEELLVKLNREDLL
                     RKQRTFDNGSIPHQIHLGELHAILRRQEDFYPFLKDNREKIEKILTFRIPYYVGPLARG
                     NSRFAWMTRKSEETITPWNFEEVVDKGASAQSFIERMTNFDKNLPNEKVLPKHSLLYEY
                     FTVYNELTKVKYVTEGMRKPAFLSGEQKKAIVDLLFKTNRKVTVKQLKEDYFKKIECFD
                     SVEISGVEDRFNASLGTYHDLLKIIKDKDFLDNEENEDILEDIVLTLTLFEDREMIEER
                     LKTYAHLFDDKVMKQLKRRRYTGWGRLSRKLINGIRDKQSGKTILDFLKSDGFANRNFM
                     QLIHDDSLTFKEDIQKAQVSGQGDSLHEHIANLAGSPAIKKGILQTVKVVDELVKVMGR
                     HKPENIVIEMARENQTTQKGQKNSRERMKRIEEGIKELGSQILKEHPVENTQLQNEKLY
                     LYYLQNGRDMYVDQELDINRLSDYDVDHIVPQSFLKDDSIDNKVLTRSDKNRGKSDNVP
                     SEEVVKKMKNYWRQLLNAKLITQRKFDNLTKAERGGLSELDKAGFIKRQLVETRQITKH
                     VAQILDSRMNTKYDENDKLIREVKVITLKSKLVSDFRKDFQFYKVREINNYHHAHDAYL
                     NAVVGTALIKKYPKLESEFVYGDYKVYDVRKMIAKSEQEIGKATAKYFFYSNIMNFFKT
                     EITLANGEIRKRPLIETNGETGEIVWDKGRDFATVRKVLSMPQVNIVKKTEVQTGGFSK
                     ESILPKRNSDKLIARKKDWDPKKYGGFDSPTVAYSVLVVAKVEKGKSKKLKSVKELLGI
                     TIMERSSFEKNPIDFLEAKGYKEVKKDLIIKLPKYSLFELENGRKRMLASAGELQKGNE
                     LALPSKYVNFLYLASHYEKLKGSPEDNEQKQLFVEQHKHYLDEIIEQISEFSKRVILAD
                     ANLDKVLSAYNKHRDKPIREQAENIIHLFTLTNLGAPAAFKYFDTTIDRKRYTSTKEVL
                     DATLIHQSITGLYETRIDLSQLGGD"
     CDS             6104..6124
                     /codon_start=1
                     /product="nuclear localization signal of SV40 (simian virus
                     40) large T antigen"
                     /label=SV40 NLS
                     /translation="PKKKRKV"
     terminator      6196..6443
                     /gene="S. cerevisiae CYC1"
                     /label=CYC1 terminator
                     /note="transcription terminator for CYC1"
     primer_bind     complement(6212..6230)
                     /label=CYC1
                     /note="CYC1 transcription termination signal, reverse
                     primer"
     gene            6463..7819
                     /label=kanMX
                     /note="yeast selectable marker conferring kanamycin
                     resistance (Wach et al., 1994)"
     promoter        6463..6806
                     /label=TEF promoter
                     /note="Ashbya gossypii TEF promoter"
     CDS             6807..7616
                     /codon_start=1
                     /gene="aph(3')-Ia"
                     /product="aminoglycoside phosphotransferase"
                     /label=KanR
                     /note="confers resistance to kanamycin"
                     /translation="MGKEKTHVSRPRLNSNMDADLYGYKWARDNVGQSGATIYRLYGKP
                     DAPELFLKHGKGSVANDVTDEMVRLNWLTEFMPLPTIKHFIRTPDDAWLLTTAIPGKTA
                     FQVLEEYPDSGENIVDALAVFLRRLHSIPVCNCPFNSDRVFRLAQAQSRMNNGLVDASD
                     FDDERNGWPVEQVWKEMHKLLPFSPDSVVTHGDFSLDNLIFDEGKLIGCIDVGRVGIAD
                     RYQDLAILWNCLGEFSPSLQKRLFQKYGIDNPDMNKLQFHLMLDEFF"
     primer_bind     complement(6874..6893)
                     /label=Kan-R
                     /note="Kanamycin resistance gene, reverse primer"
     terminator      7622..7819
                     /label=TEF terminator
                     /note="Ashbya gossypii TEF terminator"
     misc_feature    7831..7
                     /label=CEN/ARS
                     /note="S. cerevisiae CEN6 centromere fused to an
                     autonomously replicating sequence"
ORIGIN
        1 agcgatcgcg ctgtgagcaa aaggccagca aaaggccagg aaccgtaaaa aggccgcgtt
       61 gctggcgttt ttccataggc tccgcccccc tgacgagcat cacaaaaatc gacgctcaag
      121 tcagaggtgg cgaaacccga caggactata aagataccag gcgtttcccc ctggaagctc
      181 cctcgtgcgc tctcctgttc cgaccctgcc gcttaccgga tacctgtccg cctttctccc
      241 ttcgggaagc gtggcgcttt ctcatagctc acgctgtagg tatctcagtt cggtgtaggt
      301 cgttcgctcc aagctgggct gtgtgcacga accccccgtt cagcccgacc gctgcgcctt
      361 atccggtaac tatcgtcttg agtccaaccc ggtaagacac gacttatcgc cactggcagc
      421 agccactggt aacaggatta gcagagcgag gtatgtaggc ggtgctacag agttcttgaa
      481 gtggtggcct aactacggct acactagaag aacagtattt ggtatctgcg ctctgctgaa
      541 gccagttacc ttcggaaaaa gagttggtag ctcttgatcc ggcaaacaaa ccaccgctgg
      601 tagcggtggt ttttttgttt gcaagcagca gattacgcgc agaaaaaaag gatctcaaga
      661 agatcctttg atcttttcta cggggtggag cgcaaaaaac cccgcccctg acagggcggg
      721 gttttttcgc gatcggagga tccttttttg tagaaatgtc ttggtgtcct cgtccaatca
      781 ggtagccatc tctgaaatat ctggctccgt tgcaactccg aacgacctgc tggcaacgta
      841 aaattctccg gggtaaaact taaatgtgga gtaatggaac cagaaacgtc tcttcccttc
      901 tctctccttc caccgcccgt taccgtccct aggaaatttt actctgctgg agagcttctt
      961 ctacggcccc cttgcagcaa tgctcttccc agcattacgt tgcgggtaaa acggaggtcg
     1021 tgtacccgac ctagcagccc agggatggaa aagtcccggc cgtcgctggc aataatagcg
     1081 ggcggacgca tgtcatgaga ttattggaaa ccaccagaat cgaatataaa aggcgaacac
     1141 ctttcccaat tttggtttct cctgacccaa agactttaaa tttaatttat ttgtccctat
     1201 ttcaatcaat tgaacaacta tcaaaacacc atggcgtctt cggatccctc gaggaagacg
     1261 cgcttttagt gtacatctga taatatagta ctaccacgta tgataatgta gagaataggc
     1321 ttccttgtcg agtgtgtttg cagttttctt gagtttcaag gtttaaatgc tggtatatta
     1381 gttcatcgaa ggtttcagcc aatagcacct taaatcaatc aaactaattc gactcttacg
     1441 aaagagccta ctgtgtttag tatcgaagtc gtttaccttt catgttgaat agcttcctct
     1501 ctgaccctaa catttcaaga tcctcctaaa gttacccgga ttgtgaaatt ctaatgatcc
     1561 acctgcccaa tgcatttttt ctttattcag tttacctttt ttacctaata tacgagcttg
     1621 ttaaagtaag tggcactgca atactaggct tattgttgat attatgatga atcgttttca
     1681 caaacttgat ttcctgtgaa ctcaccatgt actaaggaaa aaaacatgca tcaccatctg
     1741 aatatttgac cgctccgggg agcctgccat taggcaaaca ccaactagga acctacacca
     1801 agttatgaag gagcttggaa aggattataa aaaatgcgat tacctaatac acacacgatg
     1861 cctgagcggt taatgtgaaa tttcccggcc atcgatcgcc ccacaatcag actattttcg
     1921 ctcatacaat aaaaagtctc ctgtttccac ccgagtatca ccagaacaaa gtaacaaata
     1981 caaaaccatg gacaagaagt actccattgg gctcgatatc ggcacaaaca gcgtcggttg
     2041 ggccgtcatt acggacgagt acaaggtgcc gagcaaaaaa ttcaaagttc tgggcaatac
     2101 cgatcgccac agcataaaga agaacctcat tggcgccctc ctgttcgact ccggggagac
     2161 ggccgaagcc acgcggctca aaagaacagc acggcgcaga tatacccgca gaaagaatcg
     2221 gatctgctac ctgcaggaga tctttagtaa tgagatggct aaggtggatg actctttctt
     2281 ccataggctg gaggagtcct ttttggtgga ggaggataaa aagcacgagc gccacccaat
     2341 ctttggcaat atcgtggacg aggtggcgta ccatgaaaag tacccaacca tatatcatct
     2401 gaggaagaag cttgtagaca gtactgataa ggctgacttg cggttgatct atctcgcgct
     2461 ggcgcatatg atcaaatttc ggggacactt cctcatcgag ggggacctga acccagacaa
     2521 cagcgatgtc gacaaactct ttatccaact ggttcagact tacaatcagc ttttcgaaga
     2581 gaacccgatc aacgcatccg gagttgacgc caaagcaatc ctgagcgcta ggctgtccaa
     2641 atcccggcgg ctcgaaaacc tcatcgcaca gctccctggg gagaagaaga acggcctgtt
     2701 tggtaatctt atcgccctgt cactcgggct gacccccaac tttaaatcta acttcgacct
     2761 ggccgaagat gccaagcttc aactgagcaa agacacctac gatgatgatc tcgacaatct
     2821 gctggcccag atcggcgacc agtacgcaga cctttttttg gcggcaaaga acctgtcaga
     2881 cgccattctg ctgagtgata ttctgcgagt gaacacggag atcaccaaag ctccgctgag
     2941 cgctagtatg atcaagcgct atgatgagca ccaccaagac ttgactttgc tgaaggccct
     3001 tgtcagacag caactgcctg agaagtacaa ggaaattttc ttcgatcagt ctaaaaatgg
     3061 ctacgccgga tacattgacg gcggagcaag ccaggaggaa ttttacaaat ttattaagcc
     3121 catcttggaa aaaatggacg gcaccgagga gctgctggta aagcttaaca gagaagatct
     3181 gttgcgcaaa cagcgcactt tcgacaatgg aagcatcccc caccagattc acctgggcga
     3241 actgcacgct atcctcaggc ggcaagagga tttctacccc tttttgaaag ataacaggga
     3301 aaagattgag aaaatcctca catttcggat accctactat gtaggccccc tcgcccgggg
     3361 aaattccaga ttcgcgtgga tgactcgcaa atcagaagag actatcactc cctggaactt
     3421 cgaggaagtc gtggataagg gggcctctgc ccagtccttc atcgaaagga tgactaactt
     3481 tgataaaaat ctgcctaacg aaaaggtgct tcctaaacac tctctgctgt acgagtactt
     3541 cacagtttat aacgagctca ccaaggtcaa atacgtcaca gaagggatga gaaagccagc
     3601 attcctgtct ggagagcaga agaaagctat cgtggacctc ctcttcaaga cgaaccggaa
     3661 agttaccgtg aaacagctca aagaggacta tttcaaaaag attgaatgtt tcgactctgt
     3721 tgaaatcagc ggagtggagg atcgcttcaa cgcatccctg ggaacgtatc acgatctcct
     3781 gaaaatcatt aaagacaagg acttcctgga caatgaggag aacgaggaca ttcttgagga
     3841 cattgtcctc acccttacgt tgtttgaaga tagggagatg attgaagaac gcttgaaaac
     3901 ttacgctcat ctcttcgacg acaaagtcat gaaacagctc aagaggcgcc gatatacagg
     3961 atgggggcgg ctgtcaagaa aactgatcaa tgggatccga gacaagcaga gtggaaagac
     4021 aatcctggat tttcttaagt ccgatggatt tgccaaccgg aacttcatgc agttgatcca
     4081 tgatgactct ctcaccttta aggaggacat ccagaaagca caagtttctg gccaggggga
     4141 cagccttcac gagcacatcg ctaatcttgc aggtagccca gctatcaaaa agggaatact
     4201 gcagaccgtt aaggtcgtgg atgaactcgt caaagtaatg ggaaggcata agcccgagaa
     4261 tatcgttatc gagatggccc gagagaacca aactacccag aagggacaga agaacagtag
     4321 ggaaaggatg aagaggattg aagagggtat aaaagaactg gggtcccaaa tccttaagga
     4381 acacccagtt gaaaacaccc agcttcagaa tgagaagctc tacctgtact acctgcagaa
     4441 cggcagggac atgtacgtgg atcaggaact ggacatcaat cggctctccg actacgacgt
     4501 ggatcatatc gtgccccagt cttttctcaa agatgattct attgataata aagtgttgac
     4561 aagatccgat aaaaatagag ggaagagtga taacgtcccc tcagaagaag ttgtcaagaa
     4621 aatgaaaaat tattggcggc agctgctgaa cgccaaactg atcacacaac ggaagttcga
     4681 taatctgact aaggctgaac gaggtggcct gtctgagttg gataaagccg gcttcatcaa
     4741 aaggcagctt gttgagacac gccagatcac caagcacgtg gcccaaattc tcgattcacg
     4801 catgaacacc aagtacgatg aaaatgacaa actgattcga gaggtgaaag ttattactct
     4861 gaagtctaag ctcgtctcag atttcagaaa ggactttcag ttttataagg tgagagagat
     4921 caacaattac caccatgcgc atgatgccta cctgaatgca gtggtaggca ctgcacttat
     4981 caaaaaatat cccaagcttg aatctgaatt tgtttacgga gactataaag tgtacgatgt
     5041 taggaaaatg atcgcaaagt ctgagcagga aataggcaag gccaccgcta agtacttctt
     5101 ttacagcaat attatgaatt ttttcaagac cgagattaca ctggccaatg gagagattcg
     5161 gaagcgacca cttatcgaaa caaacggaga aacaggagaa atcgtgtggg acaagggtag
     5221 ggatttcgcg acagtccgga aggtcctgtc catgccgcag gtgaacatcg ttaaaaagac
     5281 cgaagtacag accggaggct tctccaagga aagtatcctc ccgaaaagga acagcgacaa
     5341 gctgatcgca cgcaaaaaag attgggaccc caagaaatac ggcggattcg attctcctac
     5401 agtcgcttac agtgtactgg ttgtggccaa agtggagaaa gggaagtcta aaaaactcaa
     5461 aagcgtcaag gaactgctgg gcatcacaat catggagcga tcaagcttcg aaaaaaaccc
     5521 catcgacttt ctcgaggcga aaggatataa agaggtcaaa aaagacctca tcattaagct
     5581 tcccaagtac tctctctttg agcttgaaaa cggccggaaa cgaatgctcg ctagtgcggg
     5641 cgagctgcag aaaggtaacg agctggcact gccctctaaa tacgttaatt tcttgtatct
     5701 ggccagccac tatgaaaagc tcaaagggtc ccccgaagat aatgagcaga agcagctgtt
     5761 cgtggaacaa cacaaacact accttgatga gatcatcgag caaataagcg aattctccaa
     5821 aagagtgatc ctcgccgacg ctaacctcga taaggtgctt tctgcttaca ataagcacag
     5881 ggataagccc atcagggagc aggcagaaaa cattatccac ttgtttactc tgaccaactt
     5941 gggcgcgcct gcagccttca agtacttcga caccaccata gacagaaagc ggtacacctc
     6001 tacaaaggag gtcctggacg ccacactgat tcatcagtca attacggggc tctatgaaac
     6061 aagaatcgac ctctctcagc tcggtggaga cagcagggct gaccccaaga agaagaggaa
     6121 ggtgtgagct tcgtccgacg gcggcccgac gggtccgagg cctcggagat ccgtccccct
     6181 tttcctttgt cgatatcatg taattagtta tgtcacgctt acattcacgc cctcccccca
     6241 catccgctct aaccgaaaag gaaggagtta gacaacctga agtctaggtc cctatttatt
     6301 tttttatagt tatgttagta ttaagaacgt tatttatatt tcaaattttt cttttttttc
     6361 tgtacagacg cgtgtacgca tgtaacatta tactgaaaac cttgcttgag aaggttttgg
     6421 gacgctcgaa ggctttaatt tgcaagctgg cgctaattca tggacatgga ggcccagaat
     6481 accctccttg acagtcttga cgtgcgcagc tcaggggcat gatgtgactg tcgcccgtac
     6541 atttagccca tacatcccca tgtataatca tttgcatcca tacattttga tggccgcacg
     6601 gcgcgaagca aaaattacgg ctcctcgctg cagacgtgcg agcagggaaa cgctcccctc
     6661 acagacgcgt tgaattgtcc ccacgccgcg cccctgtaga gaaatataaa aggttaggat
     6721 ttgccactga ggttcttctt tcatatactt ccttttaaaa tcttgctagg atacagttct
     6781 cacatcacat ccgaacataa acaaccatgg gtaaggaaaa gactcacgtt tcgaggccgc
     6841 gattaaattc caacatggat gctgatttat atgggtataa atgggctcgc gataatgtcg
     6901 ggcaatcagg tgcgacaatc tatcgattgt atgggaagcc cgatgcgcca gagttgtttc
     6961 tgaaacatgg caaaggtagc gttgccaatg atgttacaga tgagatggtc agactaaact
     7021 ggctgacgga atttatgcct cttccgacca tcaagcattt tatccgtact cctgatgatg
     7081 catggttact caccactgcg atccccggca aaacagcatt ccaggtatta gaagaatatc
     7141 ctgattcagg tgaaaatatt gttgatgcgc tggcagtgtt cctgcgccgg ttgcattcga
     7201 ttcctgtttg taattgtcct tttaacagcg atcgcgtatt tcgtctcgct caggcgcaat
     7261 cacgaatgaa taacggtttg gttgatgcga gtgattttga tgacgagcgt aatggctggc
     7321 ctgttgaaca agtctggaaa gaaatgcata agcttttgcc attctcaccg gattcagtcg
     7381 tcactcatgg tgatttctca cttgataacc ttatttttga cgaggggaaa ttaataggtt
     7441 gtattgatgt tggacgagtc ggaatcgcag accgatacca ggatcttgcc atcctatgga
     7501 actgcctcgg tgagttttct ccttcattac agaaacggct ttttcaaaaa tatggtattg
     7561 ataatcctga tatgaataaa ttgcagtttc atttgatgct cgatgagttt ttctaatcag
     7621 tactgacaat aaaaagattc ttgttttcaa gaacttgtca tttgtatagt ttttttatat
     7681 tgtagttgtt ctattttaat caaatgttag cgtgatttat attttttttc gcctcgacat
     7741 catctgccca gatgcgaagt taagtgcgca gaaagtaata tcatgcgtca atcgtatgtg
     7801 aatgctggtc gctatactgg cttccttttc atcacgtgct ataaaaataa ttataattta
     7861 aattttttaa tataaatata taaattaaaa atagaaagta aaaaaagaaa ttaaagaaaa
     7921 aatagttttt gttttccgaa gatgtaaaag actctagggg gatcgccaac aaatactacc
     7981 ttttatcttg ctcttcctgc tctcaggtat taatgccgaa ttgtttcatc ttgtctgtgt
     8041 agaacaccac acacgaaaat cctgtgattt tacattttac ttatcgttaa tcgaatgtat
     8101 atctatttaa tctgcttttc ttgtctaata aatatatatg taaagtacgc tttttgttga
     8161 aattttttaa acctttgttt attttttttt cttcattccg taactcttct accttcttta
     8221 tttactttct aaaatccaaa tacaaaacat aaaaataaat aaacacagag taaattccca
     8281 aattattcca tcattaaaag atacgaggcg cgtgtaagtt acaggca
//
